Addgene plasmid #49301: pGGEV_6_XcmI-LacZ
Purpose: (Empty Backbone) Golden Gate entry vector at position 6, LacZ
Depositing lab: Joachim Wittbrodt. Depositing organization: Universitaet Heidelberg. Publication: Golden GATEway cloning--a combinatorial approach to generate fusion and recombination constructs. Kirchmaier S, Lust K, Wittbrodt J. PLoS One. 2013 Oct 7;8(10):e76117. doi: 10.1371/journal.pone.0076117. PubMed 24116091.
Backbone
  Vector backbone: pBluescript
  Backbone manufacturer: Stratagene
  Vector type: cloning vector
Growth in bacteria
  Bacterial resistance: Ampicillin, 100 μg/mL
  Growth temperature: 37°C
  Growth strain: DH5alpha
  Copy number: High Copy
Gene/Insert
  Gene/Insert name: None
Terms and licenses: Academic/Nonprofit Terms; Industry Terms: Not Available to Industry
How to cite: pGGEV_6_XcmI-LacZ was a gift from Joachim Wittbrodt (Addgene plasmid # 49301 ; http://n2t.net/addgene:49301 ; RRID:Addgene_49301)
