[The description below was written by a language model from this plasmid's Addgene catalogue record and pLannotate feature annotations shown in this document.]
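Description:
pGGEV_6_XcmI-LacZ is an empty Golden Gate entry vector built on the pBluescript backbone. It is designated for position 6 in the Golden GATEway combinatorial cloning system, in which fragments held in numbered entry vectors are joined in a defined order to build fusion and recombination constructs. It is a bacterial cloning vector only. It replicates at high copy number in E. coli from a ColE1/pUC-type origin, is selected with ampicillin through the β-lactamase gene and its own promoter, and also carries an f1 phage origin that permits single-stranded DNA production.

No gene of interest is present. Instead, the cloning site holds a LacZ-based placeholder. The annotation shows a lac promoter with its CAP binding site and lac operator upstream of a lacZα fragment, flanked by T7 and SP6 phage promoters. This arrangement is consistent with blue/white screening, where replacing the lacZα cassette with an insert gives white colonies. The "XcmI" in the name suggests XcmI sites around this cassette, an enzyme commonly used to produce T-overhangs for cloning PCR products, but neither the XcmI sites nor the type IIS sites used for Golden Gate assembly are annotated.

The feature table also lists a partial simian CMV IE94 enhancer/promoter, a rabbit β-globin intron with a short adjoining β-globin coding fragment, and an SV40 polyadenylation signal on the reverse strand. The record does not explain the role of these eukaryotic elements in this entry vector. Several very short hits (a hornet peptide, an RSF origin fragment and lacI fragments) are probably automated annotation artefacts rather than functional parts.
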