Features (pLannotate 1.2.2; 22 found; start..end, strand, type, name):
      1..456     -  rep_origin     f1 ori (sequence partly withheld): f1 bacteriophage origin of replication; arrow indicates direction of (+) strand synthesis
    461..527     -  CDS            lacZα (fragment): LacZα fragment of β-galactosidase; lacZ fragment
    528..936     +  promoter       CMV IE94 promoter (fragment): enhancer/promoter region of simian cytomegalovirus major immediate early transcription unit IE94
    971..989     +  promoter       SP6 promoter: promoter for bacteriophage SP6 RNA polymerase
   1022..1050    -  rep_origin     f1 ori (fragment): f1 bacteriophage origin of replication; arrow indicates direction of (+) strand synthesis
   1054..1211    -  CDS            lacZα (fragment): LacZα fragment of β-galactosidase; lacZ fragment
   1214..1232    +  promoter       T7 promoter: promoter for bacteriophage T7 RNA polymerase
   1296..1358    -  CDS            VESPI_VESMG (fragment): Experimental evidence at protein level: Swiss-Prot protein existence level 1. Shows contractile activity on isolated ileum smooth muscle. From Vespa magnifica (Hornet).
   1370..1388    -  promoter       SP6 promoter: promoter for bacteriophage SP6 RNA polymerase
   1430..1446    -  protein_bind   lac operator: The lac repressor binds to the lac operator to inhibit transcription in E. coli. This inhibition can be relieved by adding lactose or isopropyl-β-D-thiogalactopyranoside (IPTG). lac repressor encoded by lacI
   1454..1484    -  promoter       lac promoter: promoter for the E. coli lac operon
   1499..1520    -  protein_bind   CAP binding site: CAP binding activates transcription in the presence of cAMP. E. coli catabolite activator protein
   1533..1625    -  CDS            lacI (fragment): lac repressor; lacI; The lac repressor binds to the lac operator to inhibit transcription in E. coli. This inhibition can be relieved by adding lactose or isopropyl-β-D-thiogalactopyranoside (IPTG).
   1627..1661    -  rep_origin     RSF ori (fragment): Plasmids containing the RSF 1030 origin of replication can be propagated in E. coli cells that contain additional plasmids with compatible origins.
   1746..2318    +  intron         β-globin intron: intron from rabbit β-globin gene
   2316..2381    +  CDS            HBB (fragment): HBB_LEPEU - Experimental evidence at protein level: Swiss-Prot protein existence level 1. Involved in oxygen transport from the lung to the various peripheral tissues. From Lepus europaeus (European hare).
   2391..2525    -  polyA_signal   SV40 poly(A) signal: SV40 polyadenylation signal
   2592..2611    +  misc_feature   MCS (fragment): pBluescript multiple cloning site
   2612..2665    -  CDS            lacI (fragment): lac repressor; lacI; The lac repressor binds to the lac operator to inhibit transcription in E. coli. This inhibition can be relieved by adding lactose or isopropyl-β-D-thiogalactopyranoside (IPTG).
   2848..3436    -  rep_origin     ori: high-copy-number ColE1/pMB1/pBR322/pUC origin of replication
   3607..4467    -  CDS            AmpR: β-lactamase; bla; confers resistance to ampicillin, carbenicillin, and related antibiotics
   4468..4572    -  promoter       AmpR promoter: bla
>Addgene plasmid #49301 | pGGEV_6_XcmI-LacZ | depositor full sequence | sequence record 82570 | pGGEV_6_XcmI-LacZ sequence 4598 bps
AAATTGTAAACGTTAATATTTTGTTAAAATTCGCGTTAAATTTTTGTTAAATCAGCTCATTTTTTAACCA
ATAGGCCGAAATCGGCAAAATCCCTTATAAATCAAAAGAATAGACCGAGATAGGGT
[37 nt withheld, positions 127-163]
AAAGAACGTGGACTCCAACGTCAAAGG
[49 nt withheld, positions 191-239]
T
[91 nt withheld, positions 241-331]
G
[124 nt withheld, positions 333-456]
CCCATTCGCCATTCAGGCTACGCAACTGTTGGGAAGGGCGATCGGTGCGGGCCTCTTCGCTATTACGCCA
GGGCGCCTCCCCCATTGACGTCAATTACGGTAAATGGCCCGCCTGGCTCAATGCCCATTGACGTCAATAG
GACCACCCACCATTGACGTCAATGGGATGGCTCATTGCCCATTCATATCCGTTCTCACGCCCCCTATTGA
CGTCAATGACGGTAAATGGCCCACTTGGCAGTACATCAATATCTATTAATAGTAACTTGGCAAGTACATT
ACTATTGGAAGTACGCCAGGGTACATTGGCAGTACTCCCATTGACGTCAATGGCGGTAAATGGCCCGCGA
TGGCTGCCAAGTACATCCCCATTGACGTCAATGGGGAGGGGCAATGACGCAAATGGGCGTTCCATTGACG
TAAATGGGCGGTAGGCGTGCCTAATGGGAGGTCTATATAAGCAATGCTCGTTTAGGGAACCGCCATTCTG
CCTGGGGACGTCGGAGCAAGCTTGATTTAGGTGACACTATAGAGGTCTCATCAGGCGGATCCAGCGGTGG
CGTGGCGCGCTTAATGCGCCGCTACAGGGCGCGTCCATTCGCCATTCAGGCTGCGCAACTGTTGGGAAGG
GCGATCGGTGCGGGCCTCTTCGCTATTACGCCAGCTGGCGAAAGGGGGATGTGCTGCAAGGCGATTAAGT
TGGGTAACGCCAGGGTTTTCCCAGTCACGACGTTGTAAAACGACGGCCAGTGAATTGTAATACGACTCAC
TATAGGGCGAATTGGGCCCGACGTCGCATGCTCCCGGCCGCCATGGCGGCCGCGGGAATTCGATATCACT
AGTGAATTCGCGGCCGCCTGCAGGTCGACCATATGGGAGAGCTCCCAACGCGTTGGATGCATAGCTTGAG
TATTCTATAGTGTCACCTAAATAGCTTGGCGTAATCATGGTCATAGCTGTTTCCTGTGTGAAATTGTTAT
CCGCTCACAATTCCACACAACATACGAGCCGGAAGCATAAAGTGTAAAGCCTGGGGTGCCTAATGAGTGA
GCTAACTCACATTAATTGCGTTGCGCTCACTGCCCGCTTTCCAGTCGGGAAACCTGTCGTGCCAGCTGCA
TTAATGAATCGGCCAACGCGCGGGGAGAGGCGGTTTGCGTATTGGGCGCTCTTCCGCTTCCTCGCTCACT
GACTCGCTGCGCTCGCCACGCCACCGCTGGTACCAGTTTGAGACCCTCATCCTCCCGGGTAACTAAGTAA
GGCTCTCGACCGATCCTGAGAACTTCAGGGTGAGTTTGGGGACCCTTGATTGTTCTTTCTTTTTCGCTAT
TGTAAAATTCATGTTATATGGAGGGGGCAAAGTTTTCAGGGTGTTGTTTAGAATGGGAAGATGTCCCTTG
TATCACCATGGACCCTCATGATAATTTTGTTTCTTTCACTTTCTACTCTGTTGACAACCATTGTCTCCTC
TTATTTTCTTTTCATTTTCTGTAACTTTTTCGTTAAACTTTAGCTTGCATTTGTAACGAATTTTTAAATT
CACTTTTGTTTATTTGTCAGATTGTAAGTACTTTCTCTAATCACTTTTTTTTCAAGGCAATCAGGGTATA
TTATATTGTACTTCAGCACAGTTTTAGAGAACAATTGTTATAATTAAATGATAAGGTAGAATATTTCTGC
ATATAAATTCTGGCTGGCGTGGAAATATTCTTATTGGTAGAAACAACTACACCCTGGTCATCATCCTGCC
TTTCTCTTTATGGTTACAATGATATACACTGTTTGAGATGAGGATAAAATACTCTGAGTCCAAACCGGGC
CCCTCTGCTAACCATGTTCATGCCTTCTTCTCTTTCCTACAGCTCCTGGGCAACGTGCTGGTTGTTGTGC
TGTCTCATCATTTTGGCAAAGAATTAATTCCTCGACGGATCGTAGATCCAGACATGATAAGATACATTGA
TGAGTTTGGACAAACCACAACTAGAATGCAGTGAAAAAAATGCTTTATTTGTGAAATTTGTGATGCTATT
GCTTTATTTGTAACCATTATAAGCTGCAATAAACAAGTTAACAACAACAATTGCATTCATTTTATGTTTC
AGGTTCAGGGGGAGGTGTGGGAGGTTTTTTAATTCGCGGCCGCTCTAGAACTAGTCTGCATTAATGAATC
GGCCAACGCGCGGGGAGAGGCGGTTTGCGTATTGGGCGCTCTTCCGCTTCCTCGCTCACTGACTCGCTGC
GCTCGGTCGTTCGGCTGCGGCGAGCGGTATCAGCTCACTCAAAGGCGGTAATACGGTTATCCACAGAATC
AGGGGATAACGCAGGAAAGAACATGTGAGCAAAAGGCCAGCAAAAGGCCAGGAACCGTAAAAAGGCCGCG
TTGCTGGCGTTTTTCCATAGGCTCGGCCCCCCTGACGAGCATCACAAAAATCGACGCTCAAGTCAGAGGT
GGCGAAACCCGACAGGACTATAAAGATACCAGGCGTTCCCCCCTGGAAGCTCCCTCGTGCGCTCTCCTGT
TCCGACCCTGCCGCTTACCGGATACCTGTCCGCCTTTCTCCCTTCGGGAAGCGTGGCGCTTTCTCAATGC
TCACGCTGTAGGTATCTCAGTTCGGTGTAGGTCGTTCGCTCCAAGCTGGGCTGTGTGCACGAACCCCCCG
TTCAGCCCGACCGCTGCGCCTTATCCGGTAACTATCGTCTTGAGTCCAACCCGGTAAGACACGACTTATC
GCCACTGGCAGCAGCCACTGGTAACAGGATTAGCAGAGCGAGGTATGTAGGCGGTGCTACAGAGTTCTTG
AAGTGGTGGCCTAACTACGGCTACACTAGAAGGACAGTATTTGGTATCTGCGCTCTGCTGAAGCCAGTTA
CCTTCGGAAAAAGAGTTGGTAGCTCTTGATCCGGCAAACAAACCACCGCTGGTAGCGGTGGTTTTTTTGT
TTGCAAGCAGCAGATTACGCGCAGAAAAAAAGGATCTCAAGAAGATCCTTTGATCTTTTCTACGGGGTCT
GACGCTCAGTGGAACGAAAACTCACGTTAAGGGATTTTGGTCATGAGATTATCAAAAAGGATCTTCACCT
AGATCCTTTTAAATTAAAAATGAAGTTTTAAATCAATCTAAAGTATATATGAGTAAACTTGGTCTGACAG
TTACCAATGCTTAATCAGTGAGGCACCTATCTCAGCGATCTGTCTATTTCGTTCATCCATAGTTGCCTGA
CTGCCCGTCGTGTAGATAACTACGATACGGGAGGGCTTACCATCTGGCCCCAGTGCTGCAATGATACCGC
GGGACCCACGCTCACCGGCTCCAGATTTATCAGCAATAAACCAGCCAGCCGGAAGGGCCGAGCGCAGAAG
TGGTCCTGCAACTTTATCCGCCTCCATCCAGTCTATTAATTGTTGCCGGGAAGCTAGAGTAAGTAGTTCG
CCAGTTAATAGTTTGCGCAACGTTGTTGCCATTGCTACAGGCATCGTGGTGTCACGCTCGTCGTTTGGTA
TGGCTTCATTCAGCTCCGGTTCCCAACGATCAAGGCGAGTTACATGATCCCCCATGTTGTGAAAAAAAGC
GGTTAGCTCCTTCGGTCCTCCGATCGTTGTCAGAAGTAAGTTGGCCGCAGTGTTATCACTCATGCTTATG
GCAGCACTGCATAATTCTCTTACTGTCATGCCATCCGTAAGATGCTTTTCTGTGACTGGTGAGTACTCAA
CCAAGTCATTCTGAGAATAGTGTATGCGGCGACCGAGTTGCTCTTGCCCGGCGTCAATACGGGATAATAC
CGCGCCACATAGCAGAACTTTAAAAGTGCTCATCATTGGAAAACGTTCTTCGGGGCGAAAACTCTCAAGG
ATCTTACCGCTGTTGAGATCCAGTTCGATGTAACCCACTCGTGCACCCAACTGATCTTCAGCATCTTTTA
CTTTCACCAGCGTTTCTGGGTGAGCAAAAACAGGAAGGCAAAATGCCGCAAAAAAGGGAATAAGGGCGAC
ACGGAAATGTTGAATACTCATACTCTTCCTTTTTCAATATTATTGAAGCATTTATCAGGGTTATTGTCTC
ATGAGCGGATACATATTTGAATGTATTTAGAAAAATAAACAAATAGGGGTTCCGCGCACATTTCCCCGAA
AAGTGCCACCTG
