>Addgene plasmid #49301 | pGGEV_6_XcmI-LacZ | addgene partial sequence | sequence record 75907 | CMV-F 5'-CGCAAATGGGCGGTAGGCGTG-3'
CTGCCTGGGGACGTCGGAGCAAGCTTGATTTAGGTGACACTATAGAGGTCTCATCAGGCGGATCCAGCGG
TGGCGTGGCGCGCTTAATGCGCCGCTACAGGGCGCGTCCATTCGCCATTCAGGCTGCGCAACTGTTGGGA
AGGGCGATCGGTGCGGGCCTCTTCGCTATTACGCCAGCTGGCGAAAGGGGGATGTGCTGCAAGGCGATTA
AGTTGGGTAACGCCAGGGTTTTCCCAGTCACGACGTTGTAAAACGACGGCCAGTGAATTGTAATACGACT
CACTATAGGGCGAATTGGGCCCGACGTCGCATGCTCCCGGCCGCCATGGCGGCCGCGGGAATTCGATATC
ACTAGTGAATTCGCGGCCGCCTGCAGGTCGACCATATGGGAGAGCTCCCAACGCGTTGGATGCATAGCTT
GAGTATTCTATAGTGTCACCTAAATAGCTTGGCGTAATCATGGTCATAGCTGTTTCCTGTGTGAAATTGT
TATCCGCTCACAATTCCACACAACATACGAGCCGGAAGCATAAAGTGTAAAGCCTGGGGTGCCTAATGAG
TGAGCTAACTCACATTAATTGCGTTGCGCTCACTGCCCGCTTTCCAGTCGGGAAACCTGTCGTGCCAGCT
GCATTAATGAATCGGCCAACGCGCGGGGAGAGGCGGTTTGCGTATTG
