>Addgene plasmid #49301 | pGGEV_6_XcmI-LacZ | addgene partial sequence | sequence record 76737 | bglob-int-R
CCTGAAGTTCTCAGGATCGGTCGAGAGCCTTACTTAGTTACCCGGGAGGATGAGGGTCTCAAACTGGTAC
CAGCGGTGGCGTGGCGAGCGCAGCGAGTCAGTGAGCGAGGAAGCGGAAGAGCGCCCAATACGCAAACCGC
CTCTCCCCGCGCGTTGGCCGATTCATTAATGCAGCTGGCACGACAGGTTTCCCGACTGGAAAGCGGGCAG
TGAGCGCAACGCAATTAATGTGAGTTAGCTCACTCATTAGGCACCCCAGGCTTTACACTTTATGCTTCCG
GCTCGTATGTTGTGTGGAATTGTGAGCGGATAACAATTTCACACAGGAAACAGCTATGACCATGATTACG
CCAAGCTATTTAGGTGACACTATAGAATACTCAAGCTATGCATCCAACGCGTTGGGAGCTCTCCCATATG
GTCGACCTGCAGGCGGCCGCGAATTCACTAGTGATATCGAATTCCCGCGGCCGCCATGGCGGCCGGGAGC
ATGCGACGTCGGGCCCAATTCGCCCTATAGTGAGTCGTATTACAATTCACTGGCCGTCGTTTTACAACGT
CGTGACTGGGAAAACCCTGGCGTTACCCAACTTAATCGCCTTGCAGCACATCCCCCTTTCGCCAGCTGGC
GTAATAGCGAAGAGGCCCGCACCGATCGCCCTTCCCAACAGTTGCGCAGCCTGAATGGCGAATGGACGCG
CCCTGTAGCGGCGCATTAAGCGCGCCACGCCACCGCTGGATCCGCCTGATGAGACCTCTATAGTGTCACC
TAAATCAAGCTTGCTCCGACGTCCCCAGGCAGAATGGCGGTTCCCTAAACGAGCATTGCTTATATAGACC
TCCCATTAGGCACGCCTACCGCCCATTTACGTCAATGGAACGCCCATTTGCGTCATTGCCCCTCCCCATT
GAC
